>Addgene plasmid #80757 | pBS-EF1-IRES-NEO-Control | depositor full sequence | sequence record 152210 | Full Sequence
[9 nt withheld, positions 1-9]
G
[124 nt withheld, positions 11-134]
CCCATTCGCCATTCAGGCTGCGCAACTGTTGGGAAGGGCGATCGGTGCGGGCCTCTTCGCTATTACGCCA
GCTGGCGAAAGGGGGATGTGCTGCAAGGCGATTAAGTTGGGTAACGCCAGGGTTTTCCCAGTCACGACGT
TGTAAAACGACGGCCAGTGAATTGTAATACGACTCACTATAGGGCGAATTGGGTACCGCGTTTAAACTCG
AGTGTTTTATCGGTCTGTATATCGAGGTTTATTTATTAATTTGAATAGATATTAAGTTTTATTATATTTA
CACTTACATACTAATAATAAATTCAACAAACAATTTATTTATGTTTATTTATTTATTAAAAAAAACAAAA
ACTCAAAATTTCTTCTATAAAGTAACAAAACTTTTATGAGGGACAGCCCCCCCCCAAAGCCCCCAGGGAT
GTAATTACGTCCCTCCCCCGCTAGGGGGCAGCAGCGAGCCGCCCGGGGCTCCGCTCCGGTCCGGCGCTCC
CCCCGCATCCCCGAGCCGGCAGCGTGCGGGGACAGCCCGGGCACGGGGAAGGTGGCACGGGATCGCTTTC
CTCTGAACGCTTCTCGCTGCTCTTTGAGCCTGCAGACACCTGGGGGGATACGGGGAAAAGGCCTCCACGG
CCAAGGATCTGCGATCGCTCCGGTGCCCGTCAGTGGGCAGAGCGCACATCGCCCACAGTCCCCGAGAAGT
TGGGGGGAGGGGTCGGCAATTGAACGGGTGCCTAGAGAAGGTGGCGCGGGGTAAACTGGGAAAGTGATGT
CGTGTACTGGCTCCGCCTTTTTCCCGAGGGTGGGGGAGAACCGTATATAAGTGCAGTAGTCGCCGTGAAC
GTTCTTTTTCGCAACGGGTTTGCCGCCAGAACACAGCTGAAGCTTCGAGGGGCTCGCATCTCTCCTTCAC
GCGCCCGCCGCCCTACCTGAGGCCGCCATCCACGCCGGTTGAGTCGCGTTCTGCCGCCTCCCGCCTGTGG
TGCCTCCTGAACTGCGTCCGCCGTCTAGGTAAGTTTAAAGCTCAGGTCGAGACCGGGCCTTTGTCCGGCG
CTCCCTTGGAGCCTACCTAGACTCAGCCGGCTCTCCACGCTTTGCCTGACCCTGCTTGCTCAACTCTACG
TCTTTGTTTCGTTTTCTGTTCTGCGCCGTTACAGATCCAAGCTGTGACCGGCGCCTACTCTAGAGCTAGC
GAATTCGAATTTAAATCGGATCCGCGGCCGCGCCCCTCTCCCTCCCCCCCCCCTAACGTTACTGGCCGAA
GCCGCTTGGAATAAGGCCGGTGTGCGTTTGTCTATATGTTATTTTCCACCATATTGCCGTCTTTTGGCAA
TGTGAGGGCCCGGAAACCTGGCCCTGTCTTCTTGACGAGCATTCCTAGGGGTCTTTCCCCTCTCGCCAAA
GGAATGCAAGGTCTGTTGAATGTCGTGAAGGAAGCAGTTCCTCTGGAAGCTTCTTGAAGACAAACAACGT
CTGTAGCGACCCTTTGCAGGCAGCGGAACCCCCCACCTGGCGACAGGTGCCTCTGCGGCCAAAAGCCACG
TGTATAAGATACACCTGCAAAGGCGGCACAACCCCAGTGCCACGTTGTGAGTTGGATAGTTGTGGAAAGA
GTCAAATGGCTCTCCTCAAGCGTATTCAACAAGGGGCTGAAGGATGCCCAGAAGGTACCCCATTGTATGG
GATCTGATCTGGGGCCTCGGTGCACATGCTTTACATGTGTTTAGTCGAGGTTAAAAAAACGTCTAGGCCC
CCCGAACCACGGGGACGTGGTTTTCCTTTGAAAAACACGATGATAATATGGCCACAACCATGGCGTCCGG
AATGATTGAACAAGATGGATTGCACGCAGGTTCTCCGGCCGCTTGGGTGGAGAGGCTATTCGGCTATGAC
TGGGCACAACAGACAATCGGCTGCTCTGATGCCGCCGTGTTCCGGCTGTCAGCGCAGGGGCGCCCGGTTC
TTTTTGTCAAGACCGACCTGTCCGGTGCCCTGAATGAACTGCAGGACGAGGCAGCGCGGCTATCGTGGCT
GGCCGCGACGGGCGTTCCTTGCGCAGCTGTGCTCGACGTTGTCACTGAAGCGGGAAGGGACTGGCTGCTA
TTGGGCGAAGTGCCGGGGCAGGATCTCCTGTCATCTCACCTTGCTCCTGCCGAGAAAGTATCCATCATGG
CTGATGCAATGCGGCGGCTGCATACGCTTGATCCGGCTACCTGCCCATTCGACCACCAAGCGAAACATCG
CATCGAGCGAGCACGTACTCGGATGGAAGCCGGTCTTGTCGATCAGGATGATCTGGACGAAGAGCATCAG
GGGCTCGCGCCAGCCGAACTGTTCGCCAGGCTCAAGGCGCGCATGCCCGACGGCGAGGATCTCGTCGTGA
CCCATGGCGATGCCTGCTTGCCGAATATCATGGTGGAAAATGGCCGCTTTTCTGGATTCATCGACTGTGG
CCGGCTGGGTGTGGCGGACCGCTATCAGGACATAGCGTTGGCTACCCGTGATATTGCTGAAGAGCTTGGC
GGCGAATGGGCTGACCGCTTCCTCGTGCTTTACGGTATCGCCGCTCCCGATTCGCAGCGCATCGCCTTCT
ATCGCCTTCTTGACGAGTTCTTCTGAGTCGACAATCAACCTCTGGATTACAAAATTTGTGAAAGATTGAC
TGGTATTCTTAACTATGTTGCTCCTTTTACGCTATGTGGATACGCTGCTTTAATGCCTTTGTATCATGCG
TTAACTAAACTTGTTTATTGCAGCTTATAATGGTTACAAATAAAGCAATAGCATCACAAATTTCACAAAT
AAAGCATTTTTTTCACTGCATTCTAGTTGTGGTTTGTCCAAACTCATCAATGTATCTTATCATGTCTGGA
ATTGACTCAAATGATGTCAATTAGTCTATCAGAAGCTCATCTGGTCTCCCTTCCGGGGGACAAGACATCC
CTGTTTAATATTTAAACAGCAGTGTTCCCAAACTGGGTTCTTATATCCCTTGCTCTGGTCAACCAGGTTG
CAGGGTTTCCTGTCCTCACAGGAACGAAGTCCCTAAAGAAACAGTGGCAGCCAGGTTTAGCCCCGGAATT
GACTGGATTCCTTTTTTAGGGCCCATTGGTATGGCTTTTTCCCCGTATCCCCCCAGGTGTCTGCAGGCTC
AAAGAGCAGCGAGAAGCGTTCAGAGGAAAGCGATCCCGTGCCACCTTCCCCGTGCCCGGGCTGTCCCCGC
ACGCTGCCGGCTCGGGGATGCGGGGGGAGCGCCGGACCGGAGCGGAGCCCCGGGCGGCTCGCTGCTGCCC
CCTAGCGGGGGAGGGACGTAATTACATCCCTGGGGGCTTTGGGGGGGGGCTGTCCCTGATATCTATAACA
AGAAAATATATATATAATAAGTTATCACGTAAGTAGAACATGAAATAACAATATAATTATCGTATGAGTT
AAATCTTAAAAGTCACGTAAAAGATAATCATGCGTCATTTTGACTCACGCGGTCGTTATAGTTCAAAATC
AGTGACACTTACCGCATTGACAAGCACGCCTCACGGGAGCTCCAAGCGGCGACTGAGATGTCCTAAATGC
ACAGCGACGGATTCGCGCTATTTAGAAAGAGAGAGCAATATTTCAAGAATGACTAGTTCTAGAGGCCGAG
GCGGCCGCCACCGCGGTGGAGCTCCAGCTTTTGTTCCCTTTAGTGAGGGTTAATTTCGAGCTTGGCGTAA
TCATGGTCATAGCTGTTTCCTGTGTGAAATTGTTATCCGCTCACAATTCCACACAACATACGAGCCGGAA
GCATAAAGTGTAAAGCCTGGGGTGCCTAATGAGTGAGCTAACTCACATTAATTGCGTTGCGCTCACTGCC
CGCTTTCCAGTCGGGAAACCTGTCGTGCCAGCTGCATTAATGAATCGGCCAACGCGCGGGGAGAGGCGGT
TTGCGTATTGGGCGCTCTTCCGCTTCCTCGCTCACTGACTCGCTGCGCTCGGTCGTTCGGCTGCGGCGAG
CGGTATCAGCTCACTCAAAGGCGGTAATACGGTTATCCACAGAATCAGGGGATAACGCAGGAAAGAACAT
GTGAGCAAAAGGCCAGCAAAAGGCCAGGAACCGTAAAAAGGCCGCGTTGCTGGCGTTTTTCCATAGGCTC
CGCCCCCCTGACGAGCATCACAAAAATCGACGCTCAAGTCAGAGGTGGCGAAACCCGACAGGACTATAAA
GATACCAGGCGTTTCCCCCTGGAAGCTCCCTCGTGCGCTCTCCTGTTCCGACCCTGCCGCTTACCGGATA
CCTGTCCGCCTTTCTCCCTTCGGGAAGCGTGGCGCTTTCTCATAGCTCACGCTGTAGGTATCTCAGTTCG
GTGTAGGTCGTTCGCTCCAAGCTGGGCTGTGTGCACGAACCCCCCGTTCAGCCCGACCGCTGCGCCTTAT
CCGGTAACTATCGTCTTGAGTCCAACCCGGTAAGACACGACTTATCGCCACTGGCAGCAGCCACTGGTAA
CAGGATTAGCAGAGCGAGGTATGTAGGCGGTGCTACAGAGTTCTTGAAGTGGTGGCCTAACTACGGCTAC
ACTAGAAGGACAGTATTTGGTATCTGCGCTCTGCTGAAGCCAGTTACCTTCGGAAAAAGAGTTGGTAGCT
CTTGATCCGGCAAACAAACCACCGCTGGTAGCGGTGGTTTTTTTGTTTGCAAGCAGCAGATTACGCGCAG
AAAAAAAGGATCTCAAGAAGATCCTTTGATCTTTTCTACGGGGTCTGACGCTCAGTGGAACGAAAACTCA
CGTTAAGGGATTTTGGTCATGAGATTATCAAAAAGGATCTTCACCTAGATCCTTTTAAATTAAAAATGAA
GTTTTAAATCAATCTAAAGTATATATGAGTAAACTTGGTCTGACAGTTACCAATGCTTAATCAGTGAGGC
ACCTATCTCAGCGATCTGTCTATTTCGTTCATCCATAGTTGCCTGACTCCCCGTCGTGTAGATAACTACG
ATACGGGAGGGCTTACCATCTGGCCCCAGTGCTGCAATGATACCGCGAGACCCACGCTCACCGGCTCCAG
ATTTATCAGCAATAAACCAGCCAGCCGGAAGGGCCGAGCGCAGAAGTGGTCCTGCAACTTTATCCGCCTC
CATCCAGTCTATTAATTGTTGCCGGGAAGCTAGAGTAAGTAGTTCGCCAGTTAATAGTTTGCGCAACGTT
GTTGCCATTGCTACAGGCATCGTGGTGTCACGCTCGTCGTTTGGTATGGCTTCATTCAGCTCCGGTTCCC
AACGATCAAGGCGAGTTACATGATCCCCCATGTTGTGCAAAAAAGCGGTTAGCTCCTTCGGTCCTCCGAT
CGTTGTCAGAAGTAAGTTGGCCGCAGTGTTATCACTCATGGTTATGGCAGCACTGCATAATTCTCTTACT
GTCATGCCATCCGTAAGATGCTTTTCTGTGACTGGTGAGTACTCAACCAAGTCATTCTGAGAATAGTGTA
TGCGGCGACCGAGTTGCTCTTGCCCGGCGTCAATACGGGATAATACCGCGCCACATAGCAGAACTTTAAA
AGTGCTCATCATTGGAAAACGTTCTTCGGGGCGAAAACTCTCAAGGATCTTACCGCTGTTGAGATCCAGT
TCGATGTAACCCACTCGTGCACCCAACTGATCTTCAGCATCTTTTACTTTCACCAGCGTTTCTGGGTGAG
CAAAAACAGGAAGGCAAAATGCCGCAAAAAAGGGAATAAGGGCGACACGGAAATGTTGAATACTCATACT
CTTCCTTTTTCAATATTATTGAAGCATTTATCAGGGTTATTGTCTCATGAGCGGATACATATTTGAATGT
ATTTAGAAAAATAAACAAATAGGGGTTCCGCGCACATTTCCCCGAAAAGTGCCACCTAAATTGTAAGCGT
TAATATTTTGTTAAAATTCGCGTTAAATTTTTGTTAAATCAGCTCATTTTTTAACCAATAGGCCGAAATC
GGCAAAATCCCTTATAAATCAAAAGAATAGACCGAGATAGGGT
[37 nt withheld, positions 6128-6164]
AAAGAACGTGGACTCCAACGTCAAAGG
[49 nt withheld, positions 6192-6240]
T
[82 nt withheld, positions 6242-6323]
Features (pLannotate 1.2.2; 19 found; start..end, strand, type, name):
    139..296     -  CDS            lacZα (fragment): LacZα fragment of β-galactosidase; lacZ fragment
    299..317     +  promoter       T7 promoter: promoter for bacteriophage T7 RNA polymerase
    799..1010    +  promoter       EF-1α core promoter: core promoter for human elongation factor EF-1α
   1023..1291    +  LTR            5' LTR (truncated): truncated 5' long terminal repeat (LTR) from human T-cell leukemia virus (HTLV) type 1
   1468..1930    +  misc_feature   IRES: internal ribosome entry site (IRES) of the encephalomyocarditis virus (EMCV)
   1956..2750    +  CDS            NeoR/KanR: aminoglycoside phosphotransferase from Tn5; aph(3')-II (or nptII); confers resistance to neomycin, kanamycin, and G418 (Geneticin®)
   2757..2863    +  misc_feature   WPRE (fragment): woodchuck hepatitis virus posttranscriptional regulatory element
   2872..2993    +  polyA_signal   SV40 poly(A) signal: SV40 polyadenylation signal
   3011..3103    +  ncRNA          G-CSF SLDE: Accession: RF00183 - G-CSF factor stem-loop destabilising element (SLDE)
   3775..3798    -  misc_feature   MCS (fragment): pBluescript multiple cloning site
   3811..3829    -  promoter       T3 promoter: promoter for bacteriophage T3 RNA polymerase
   3874..3890    -  protein_bind   lac operator: The lac repressor binds to the lac operator to inhibit transcription in E. coli. This inhibition can be relieved by adding lactose or isopropyl-β-D-thiogalactopyranoside (IPTG). lac repressor encoded by lacI
   3898..3928    -  promoter       lac promoter: promoter for the E. coli lac operon
   3943..3964    -  protein_bind   CAP binding site: CAP binding activates transcription in the presence of cAMP. E. coli catabolite activator protein
   3977..4069    -  CDS            lacI (fragment): lac repressor; lacI; The lac repressor binds to the lac operator to inhibit transcription in E. coli. This inhibition can be relieved by adding lactose or isopropyl-β-D-thiogalactopyranoside (IPTG).
   4252..4840    -  rep_origin     ori: high-copy-number ColE1/pMB1/pBR322/pUC origin of replication
   5011..5871    -  CDS            AmpR: β-lactamase; bla; confers resistance to ampicillin, carbenicillin, and related antibiotics
   5872..5976    -  promoter       AmpR promoter: bla
   6029..134     -  rep_origin     f1 ori (across the origin) (sequence partly withheld): f1 bacteriophage origin of replication; arrow indicates direction of (+) strand synthesis
