>Addgene plasmid #80757 | pBS-EF1-IRES-NEO-Control | addgene full sequence | sequence record 368301 | Addgene NGS Result
GGCGATTAAGTTGGGTAACGCCAGGGTTTTCCCAGTCACGACGTTGTAAAACGACGGCCAGTGAATTGTA
ATACGACTCACTATAGGGCGAATTGGGTACCGCGTTTAAACTCGAGTGTTTTATCGGTCTGTATATCGAG
GTTTATTTATTAATTTGAATAGATATTAAGTTTTATTATATTTACACTTACATACTAATAATAAATTCAA
CAAACAATTTATTTATGTTTATTTATTTATTAAAAAAAACAAAAACTCAAAATTTCTTCTATAAAGTAAC
AAAACTTTTATGAGGGACAGCCCCCCCCCAAAGCCCCCAGGGATGTAATTACGTCCCTCCCCCGCTAGGG
GGCAGCAGCGAGCCGCCCGGGGCTCCGCTCCGGTCCGGCGCTCCCCCCGCATCCCCGAGCCGGCAGCGTG
CGGGGACAGCCCGGGCACGGGGAAGGTGGCACGGGATCGCTTTCCTCTGAACGCTTCTCGCTGCTCTTTG
AGCCTGCAGACACCTGGGGGGATACGGGGAAAAGGCCTCCACGGCCAAGGATCTGCGATCGCTCCGGTGC
CCGTCAGTGGGCAGAGCGCACATCGCCCACAGTCCCCGAGAAGTTGGGGGGAGGGGTCGGCAATTGAACG
GGTGCCTAGAGAAGGTGGCGCGGGGTAAACTGGGAAAGTGATGTCGTGTACTGGCTCCGCCTTTTTCCCG
AGGGTGGGGGAGAACCGTATATAAGTGCAGTAGTCGCCGTGAACGTTCTTTTTCGCAACGGGTTTGCCGC
CAGAACACAGCTGAAGCTTCGAGGGGCTCGCATCTCTCCTTCACGCGCCCGCCGCCCTACCTGAGGCCGC
CATCCACGCCGGTTGAGTCGCGTTCTGCCGCCTCCCGCCTGTGGTGCCTCCTGAACTGCGTCCGCCGTCT
AGGTAAGTTTAAAGCTCAGGTCGAGACCGGGCCTTTGTCCGGCGCTCCCTTGGAGCCTACCTAGACTCAG
CCGGCTCTCCACGCTTTGCCTGACCCTGCTTGCTCAACTCTACGTCTTTGTTTCGTTTTCTGTTCTGCGC
CGTTACAGATCCAAGCTGTGACCGGCGCCTACTCTAGAGCTAGCGAATTCGAATTTAAATCGGATCCGCG
GCCGCGCCCCTCTCCCTCCCCCCCCCCTAACGTTACTGGCCGAAGCCGCTTGGAATAAGGCCGGTGTGCG
TTTGTCTATATGTTATTTTCCACCATATTGCCGTCTTTTGGCAATGTGAGGGCCCGGAAACCTGGCCCTG
TCTTCTTGACGAGCATTCCTAGGGGTCTTTCCCCTCTCGCCAAAGGAATGCAAGGTCTGTTGAATGTCGT
GAAGGAAGCAGTTCCTCTGGAAGCTTCTTGAAGACAAACAACGTCTGTAGCGACCCTTTGCAGGCAGCGG
AACCCCCCACCTGGCGACAGGTGCCTCTGCGGCCAAAAGCCACGTGTATAAGATACACCTGCAAAGGCGG
CACAACCCCAGTGCCACGTTGTGAGTTGGATAGTTGTGGAAAGAGTCAAATGGCTCTCCTCAAGCGTATT
CAACAAGGGGCTGAAGGATGCCCAGAAGGTACCCCATTGTATGGGATCTGATCTGGGGCCTCGGTGCACA
TGCTTTACATGTGTTTAGTCGAGGTTAAAAAAACGTCTAGGCCCCCCGAACCACGGGGACGTGGTTTTCC
TTTGAAAAACACGATGATAATATGGCCACAACCATGGCGTCCGGAATGATTGAACAAGATGGATTGCACG
CAGGTTCTCCGGCCGCTTGGGTGGAGAGGCTATTCGGCTATGACTGGGCACAACAGACAATCGGCTGCTC
TGATGCCGCCGTGTTCCGGCTGTCAGCGCAGGGGCGCCCGGTTCTTTTTGTCAAGACCGACCTGTCCGGT
GCCCTGAATGAACTGCAGGACGAGGCAGCGCGGCTATCGTGGCTGGCCGCGACGGGCGTTCCTTGCGCAG
CTGTGCTCGACGTTGTCACTGAAGCGGGAAGGGACTGGCTGCTATTGGGCGAAGTGCCGGGGCAGGATCT
CCTGTCATCTCACCTTGCTCCTGCCGAGAAAGTATCCATCATGGCTGATGCAATGCGGCGGCTGCATACG
CTTGATCCGGCTACCTGCCCATTCGACCACCAAGCGAAACATCGCATCGAGCGAGCACGTACTCGGATGG
AAGCCGGTCTTGTCGATCAGGATGATCTGGACGAAGAGCATCAGGGGCTCGCGCCAGCCGAACTGTTCGC
CAGGCTCAAGGCGCGCATGCCCGACGGCGAGGATCTCGTCGTGACCCATGGCGATGCCTGCTTGCCGAAT
ATCATGGTGGAAAATGGCCGCTTTTCTGGATTCATCGACTGTGGCCGGCTGGGTGTGGCGGACCGCTATC
AGGACATAGCGTTGGCTACCCGTGATATTGCTGAAGAGCTTGGCGGCGAATGGGCTGACCGCTTCCTCGT
GCTTTACGGTATCGCCGCTCCCGATTCGCAGCGCATCGCCTTCTATCGCCTTCTTGACGAGTTCTTCTGA
GTCGACAATCAACCTCTGGATTACAAAATTTGTGAAAGATTGACTGGTATTCTTAACTATGTTGCTCCTT
TTACGCTATGTGGATACGCTGCTTTAATGCCTTTGTATCATGCGTTAACTAAACTTGTTTATTGCAGCTT
ATAATGGTTACAAATAAAGCAATAGCATCACAAATTTCACAAATAAAGCATTTTTTTCACTGCATTCTAG
TTGTGGTTTGTCCAAACTCATCAATGTATCTTATCATGTCTGGAATTGACTCAAATGATGTCAATTAGTC
TATCAGAAGCTCATCTGGTCTCCCTTCCGGGGGACAAGACATCCCTGTTTAATATTTAAACAGCAGTGTT
CCCAAACTGGGTTCTTATATCCCTTGCTCTGGTCAACCAGGTTGCAGGGTTTCCTGTCCTCACAGGAACG
AAGTCCCTAAAGAAACAGTGGCAGCCAGGTTTAGCCCCGGAATTGACTGGATTCCTTTTTTAGGGCCCAT
TGGTATGGCTTTTTCCCCGTATCCCCCCAGGTGTCTGCAGGCTCAAAGAGCAGCGAGAAGCGTTCAGAGG
AAAGCGATCCCGTGCCACCTTCCCCGTGCCCGGGCTGTCCCCGCACGCTGCCGGCTCGGGGATGCGGGGG
GAGCGCCGGACCGGAGCGGAGCCCCGGGCGGCTCGCTGCTGCCCCCTAGCGGGGGAGGGACGTAATTACA
TCCCTGGGGGCTTTGGGGGGGGGCTGTCCCTGATATCTATAACAAGAAAATATATATATAATAAGTTATC
ACGTAAGTAGAACATGAAATAACAATATAATTATCGTATGAGTTAAATCTTAAAAGTCACGTAAAAGATA
ATCATGCGTCATTTTGACTCACGCGGTCGTTATAGTTCAAAATCAGTGACACTTACCGCATTGACAAGCA
CGCCTCACGGGAGCTCCAAGCGGCGACTGAGATGTCCTAAATGCACAGCGACGGATTCGCGCTATTTAGA
AAGAGAGAGCAATATTTCAAGAATGACTAGTTCTAGAGGCCGAGGCGGCCGCCACCGCGGTGGAGCTCCA
GCTTTTGTTCCCTTTAGTGAGGGTTAATTTCGAGCTTGGCGTAATCATGGTCATAGCTGTTTCCTGTGTG
AAATTGTTATCCGCTCACAATTCCACACAACATACGAGCCGGAAGCATAAAGTGTAAAGCCTGGGGTGCC
TAATGAGTGAGCTAACTCACATTAATTGCGTTGCGCTCACTGCCCGCTTTCCAGTCGGGAAACCTGTCGT
GCCAGCTGCATTAATGAATCGGCCAACGCGCGGGGAGAGGCGGTTTGCGTATTGGGCGCTCTTCCGCTTC
CTCGCTCACTGACTCGCTGCGCTCGGTCGTTCGGCTGCGGCGAGCGGTATCAGCTCACTCAAAGGCGGTA
ATACGGTTATCCACAGAATCAGGGGATAACGCAGGAAAGAACATGTGAGCAAAAGGCCAGCAAAAGGCCA
GGAACCGTAAAAAGGCCGCGTTGCTGGCGTTTTTCCATAGGCTCCGCCCCCCTGACGAGCATCACAAAAA
TCGACGCTCAAGTCAGAGGTGGCGAAACCCGACAGGACTATAAAGATACCAGGCGTTTCCCCCTGGAAGC
TCCCTCGTGCGCTCTCCTGTTCCGACCCTGCCGCTTACCGGATACCTGTCCGCCTTTCTCCCTTCGGGAA
GCGTGGCGCTTTCTCATAGCTCACGCTGTAGGTATCTCAGTTCGGTGTAGGTCGTTCGCTCCAAGCTGGG
CTGTGTGCACGAACCCCCCGTTCAGCCCGACCGCTGCGCCTTATCCGGTAACTATCGTCTTGAGTCCAAC
CCGGTAAGACACGACTTATCGCCACTGGCAGCAGCCACTGGTAACAGGATTAGCAGAGCGAGGTATGTAG
GCGGTGCTACAGAGTTCTTGAAGTGGTGGCCTAACTACGGCTACACTAGAAGAACAGTATTTGGTATCTG
CGCTCTGCTGAAGCCAGTTACCTTCGGAAAAAGAGTTGGTAGCTCTTGATCCGGCAAACAAACCACCGCT
GGTAGCGGTGGTTTTTTTGTTTGCAAGCAGCAGATTACGCGCAGAAAAAAAGGATCTCAAGAAGATCCTT
TGATCTTTTCTACGGGGTCTGACGCTCAGTGGAACGAAAACTCACGTTAAGGGATTTTGGTCATGAGATT
ATCAAAAAGGATCTTCACCTAGATCCTTTTAAATTAAAAATGAAGTTTTAAATCAATCTAAAGTATATAT
GAGTAAACTTGGTCTGACAGTTACCAATGCTTAATCAGTGAGGCACCTATCTCAGCGATCTGTCTATTTC
GTTCATCCATAGTTGCCTGACTCCCCGTCGTGTAGATAACTACGATACGGGAGGGCTTACCATCTGGCCC
CAGTGCTGCAATGATACCGCGAGACCCACGCTCACCGGCTCCAGATTTATCAGCAATAAACCAGCCAGCC
GGAAGGGCCGAGCGCAGAAGTGGTCCTGCAACTTTATCCGCCTCCATCCAGTCTATTAATTGTTGCCGGG
AAGCTAGAGTAAGTAGTTCGCCAGTTAATAGTTTGCGCAACGTTGTTGCCATTGCTACAGGCATCGTGGT
GTCACGCTCGTCGTTTGGTATGGCTTCATTCAGCTCCGGTTCCCAACGATCAAGGCGAGTTACATGATCC
CCCATGTTGTGCAAAAAAGCGGTTAGCTCCTTCGGTCCTCCGATCGTTGTCAGAAGTAAGTTGGCCGCAG
TGTTATCACTCATGGTTATGGCAGCACTGCATAATTCTCTTACTGTCATGCCATCCGTAAGATGCTTTTC
TGTGACTGGTGAGTACTCAACCAAGTCATTCTGAGAATAGTGTATGCGGCGACCGAGTTGCTCTTGCCCG
GCGTCAATACGGGATAATACCGCGCCACATAGCAGAACTTTAAAAGTGCTCATCATTGGAAAACGTTCTT
CGGGGCGAAAACTCTCAAGGATCTTACCGCTGTTGAGATCCAGTTCGATGTAACCCACTCGTGCACCCAA
CTGATCTTCAGCATCTTTTACTTTCACCAGCGTTTCTGGGTGAGCAAAAACAGGAAGGCAAAATGCCGCA
AAAAAGGGAATAAGGGCGACACGGAAATGTTGAATACTCATACTCTTCCTTTTTCAATATTATTGAAGCA
TTTATCAGGGTTATTGTCTCATGAGCGGATACATATTTGAATGTATTTAGAAAAATAAACAAATAGGGGT
TCCGCGCACATTTCCCCGAAAAGTGCCACCTAAATTGTAAGCGTTAATATTTTGTTAAAATTCGCGTTAA
ATTTTTGTTAAATCAGCTCATTTTTTAACCAATAGGCCGAAATCGGCAAAATCCCTTATAAATCAAAAGA
ATAGACCGAGATAGGGT
[37 nt withheld, positions 5898-5934]
AAAGAACGTGGACTCCAACGTCAAAGG
[49 nt withheld, positions 5962-6010]
T
[91 nt withheld, positions 6012-6102]
G
[124 nt withheld, positions 6104-6227]
CCCATTCGCCATTCAGGCTGCGCAACTGTTGGGAAGGGCGATCGGTGCGGGCCTCTTCGCTATTACGCCA
GCTGGCGAAAGGGGGATGTGCTGCAA
Features (pLannotate 1.2.2; 19 found; start..end, strand, type, name):
     69..87      +  promoter       T7 promoter: promoter for bacteriophage T7 RNA polymerase
    569..780     +  promoter       EF-1α core promoter: core promoter for human elongation factor EF-1α
    793..1061    +  LTR            5' LTR (truncated): truncated 5' long terminal repeat (LTR) from human T-cell leukemia virus (HTLV) type 1
   1238..1700    +  misc_feature   IRES: internal ribosome entry site (IRES) of the encephalomyocarditis virus (EMCV)
   1726..2520    +  CDS            NeoR/KanR: aminoglycoside phosphotransferase from Tn5; aph(3')-II (or nptII); confers resistance to neomycin, kanamycin, and G418 (Geneticin®)
   2527..2633    +  misc_feature   WPRE (fragment): woodchuck hepatitis virus posttranscriptional regulatory element
   2642..2763    +  polyA_signal   SV40 poly(A) signal: SV40 polyadenylation signal
   2781..2873    +  ncRNA          G-CSF SLDE: Accession: RF00183 - G-CSF factor stem-loop destabilising element (SLDE)
   3545..3568    -  misc_feature   MCS (fragment): pBluescript multiple cloning site
   3581..3599    -  promoter       T3 promoter: promoter for bacteriophage T3 RNA polymerase
   3644..3660    -  protein_bind   lac operator: The lac repressor binds to the lac operator to inhibit transcription in E. coli. This inhibition can be relieved by adding lactose or isopropyl-β-D-thiogalactopyranoside (IPTG). lac repressor encoded by lacI
   3668..3698    -  promoter       lac promoter: promoter for the E. coli lac operon
   3713..3734    -  protein_bind   CAP binding site: CAP binding activates transcription in the presence of cAMP. E. coli catabolite activator protein
   3747..3839    -  CDS            lacI (fragment): lac repressor; lacI; The lac repressor binds to the lac operator to inhibit transcription in E. coli. This inhibition can be relieved by adding lactose or isopropyl-β-D-thiogalactopyranoside (IPTG).
   4022..4610    -  rep_origin     ori: high-copy-number ColE1/pMB1/pBR322/pUC origin of replication
   4781..5641    -  CDS            AmpR: β-lactamase; bla; confers resistance to ampicillin, carbenicillin, and related antibiotics
   5642..5746    -  promoter       AmpR promoter: bla
   5799..6227    -  rep_origin     f1 ori (sequence partly withheld): f1 bacteriophage origin of replication; arrow indicates direction of (+) strand synthesis
   6232..66      -  CDS            lacZα (fragment) (across the origin): LacZα fragment of β-galactosidase; lacZ fragment
