[The description below was written by a language model from this plasmid's Addgene catalogue record and pLannotate feature annotations shown in this document.]
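Description:
pBS-EF1-IRES-NEO-Control is a 6.3 kb mammalian reporter plasmid built on the pBluescript-type pBS-KS plus cloning backbone and catalogued as a transposon reporter. It is maintained in E. coli at high copy through a ColE1/pUC-type origin with ampicillin selection from the β-lactamase gene. It keeps the usual backbone elements: an f1 phage origin, flanking T7 and T3 promoters, the lac promoter/operator region and lacZα fragments interrupted by the insert.

The payload is a neomycin resistance cassette taken from PB-EF1-IRES-NEO. An EF-1α core promoter, followed by a truncated HTLV-1 5' LTR segment (a composite arrangement commonly used to boost expression), drives a transcript in which an EMCV IRES directs translation of the Tn5 aminoglycoside phosphotransferase (NeoR), conferring G418 resistance in mammalian cells. A short WPRE fragment and an SV40 polyadenylation signal follow the coding sequence. The annotation software also flags a G-CSF stem-loop destabilising element downstream. No separate gene upstream of the IRES is annotated.

The defining modification is that the inverted terminal repeats flanking the NeoR cassette in the parental transposon vector have been deleted. Without these terminal repeats, a transposase has no ends to recognise, so the cassette should not be excised and mobilised into the genome. Any G418-resistant colonies would then reflect background random integration rather than transposition. The plasmid therefore appears to serve as the negative control for an ITR-containing reporter in genomic integration assays, and the associated study concerns the PGBD5 transposase-derived protein in human tumours. The depositor and repository sequence records carry identical features and differ only in their numbering start point.
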