Addgene plasmid #80757: pBS-EF1-IRES-NEO-Control
Purpose: Transposon Reporter
Depositing lab: Alex Kentsis. Depositing organization: Memorial Sloan-Kettering Cancer Center. Publication: PGBD5 promotes site-specific oncogenic mutations in human tumors. Henssen AG, Koche R, Zhuang J, Jiang E, Reed C, Eisenberg A, Still E, MacArthur IC, Rodriguez-Fos E, Gonzalez S, Puiggros M, Blackford AN, Mason CE, de Stanchina E, Gonen M, Emde AK, Shah M, Arora K, Reeves C, Socci ND, Perlman E, Antonescu CR, Roberts CWM, Steen H, Mullen E, Jackson SP, Torrents D, Weng Z, Armstrong SA, Kentsis A. Nat Genet. 2017 May 15. doi: 10.1038/ng.3866. PubMed 28504702.
Backbone
  Vector backbone: pBS-KS plus (BlueScribe KS Plus)
  Backbone size w/o insert (bp): 2964
  Total vector size (bp): 6323
  Modifications to backbone: Deleted PB-EF1-IRES-NEO Inverted Terminal Repeats around NeoR (TTAACCCTAGAAAGA / TCTTTCTAGGGTTAA)
  Selectable markers: Neomycin (select with G418)
Growth in bacteria
  Bacterial resistance: Ampicillin, 100 μg/mL
  Growth temperature: 37°C
  Growth strain: DH5alpha
  Copy number: High Copy
Gene/Insert
  Gene/Insert name: NeoR
  Species: Synthetic
  Entrez Gene: neoR (a.k.a. pSH111_227_223)
  Promoter: EF1-IRES from PB-EF1-IRES-NEO
  Cloning method: Ligation Independent Cloning
  Sequencing primers: 5′ M13F(-21); 3′ M13R
Terms and licenses: Academic/Nonprofit Terms; Industry Terms: Not Available to Industry
How to cite: pBS-EF1-IRES-NEO-Control was a gift from Alex Kentsis (Addgene plasmid # 80757 ; http://n2t.net/addgene:80757 ; RRID:Addgene_80757)
