>Addgene plasmid #80757 | pBS-EF1-IRES-NEO-Control | addgene partial sequence | sequence record 153921 | M13-F20 5'-TGTAAAACGACGGCCAGT-3'
AACTCGAGTGTTTTATCGGTCTGTATATCGAGGTTTATTTATTAATTTGAATAGATATTAAGTTTTATTA
TATTTACACTTACATACTAATAATAAATTCAACAAACAATTTATTTATGTTTATTTATTTATTAAAAAAA
ACAAAAACTCAAAATTTCTTCTATAAAGTAACAAAACTTTTATGAGGGACAGCCCCCCCCCAAAGCCCCC
AGGGATGTAATTACGTCCCTCCCCCGCTAGGGGGCAGCAGCGAGCCGCCCGGGGCTCCGCTCCGGTCCGG
CGCTCCCCCCGCATCCCCGAGCCGGCAGCGTGCGGGGACAGCCCGGGCACGGGGAAGGTGGCACGGGATC
GCTTTCCTCTGAACGCTTCTCGCTGCTCTTTGAGCCTGCAGACACCTGGGGGGATACGGGGAAAAGGCCT
CCACGGCCAAGGATCTGCGATCGCTCCGGTGCCCGTCAGTGGGCAGAGCGCACATCGCCCACAGTCCCCG
AGAAGTTGGGGGGAGGGGTCGGCAATTGAACGGGTGCCTAGAGAAGGTGGCGCGGGGTAAACTGGGAAAG
TGATGTCGTGTACTGGCTCCGCCTTTTTCCCGAGGGTGGGGGAGAACCGTATATAAGTGCAGTAGTCGCC
GTGAACGTTCTTTTTCGCAACGGGTTTGCCGCCAGAACACAGCTGAAGCTTCGAGGGGCTCGCATCTCTC
CTTCACGCGCCCGCCGCCCTACCTGAGGCCGCCATCCACGCCGGTTGAGTCGCGTTCTGCCGCCTCCCGC
CTGTGGTGCCTCCTGAACTGCGTCCGCCGTCTAGGTAAGTT
