>Addgene plasmid #80757 | pBS-EF1-IRES-NEO-Control | addgene partial sequence | sequence record 153922 | M13-Rev 5'-CAGGAAACAGCTATGACC-3'
CTCACTAAAGGGAACAAAAGCTGGAGCTCCACCGCGGTGGCGGCCGCCTCGGCCTCTAGAACTAGTCATT
CTTGAAATATTGCTCTCTCTTTCTAAATAGCGCGAATCCGTCGCTGTGCATTTAGGACATCTCAGTCGCC
GCTTGGAGCTCCCGTGAGGCGTGCTTGTCAATGCGGTAAGTGTCACTGATTTTGAACTATAACGACCGCG
TGAGTCAAAATGACGCATGATTATCTTTTACGTGACTTTTAAGATTTAACTCATACGATAATTATATTGT
TATTTCATGTTCTACTTACGTGATAACTTATTATATATATATTTTCTTGTTATAGATATCAGGGACAGCC
CCCCCCCAAAGCCCCCAGGGATGTAATTACGTCCCTCCCCCGCTAGGGGGCAGCAGCGAGCCGCCCGGGG
CTCCGCTCCGGTCCGGCGCTCCCCCCGCATCCCCGAGCCGGCAGCGTGCGGGGACAGCCCGGGCACGGGG
AAGGTGGCACGGGATCGCTTTCCTCTGAACGCTTCTCGCTGCTCTTTGAGCCTGCAGACACCTGGGGGGA
TACGGGGAAAAAGCCATACCAATGGGCCCTAAAAAAGGAATCCAGTCAATTCCGGGGCTAAACCTGGCTG
CCACTGTTTCTTTAGGGACTTCGTTCCTGTGAGGACAGGAAACCCTGCAACCTGGTTGACCAGAGCAAGG
GATATAAGAACCCAGTTTGGGAACACTGCTGTTTAAATATTAAACAGGGATGTCTTGTCCCCCGGAAGGG
AGACCAGATG
